Addgene plasmid #143469: TFORF1135
Purpose: Lentiviral vector for overexpressing transcription factor ORFs with unique 24-bp barcodes. Barcodes facilitate identification of transcription factors in pooled screens.
Depositing lab: Feng Zhang. Depositing organization: Broad Institute. Publication: A transcription factor atlas of directed differentiation. Joung J, Ma S, Tay T, Geiger-Schuller KR, Kirchgatterer PC, Verdine VK, Guo B, Arias-Garcia MA, Allen WE, Singh A, Kuksenko O, Abudayyeh OO, Gootenberg JS, Fu Z, Macrae RK, Buenrostro JD, Regev A, Zhang F. Cell. 2023 Jan 5;186(1):209-229.e26. doi: 10.1016/j.cell.2022.11.026. PubMed 36608654.
Backbone
  Vector backbone: pLX_TRC317
  Backbone manufacturer: Broad Institute Genetic Perturbation Platform
  Backbone size w/o insert (bp): 8264
  Vector type: Mammalian Expression, Lentiviral
  Selectable markers: Puromycin
Growth in bacteria
  Bacterial resistance: Ampicillin, 100 μg/mL
  Growth temperature: 37°C
  Growth strain: NEB Stable
  Copy number: High Copy
Gene/Insert
  Gene/Insert name: CARF
  Species: H. sapiens (human)
  Insert size (bp): 2051
  Entrez Gene: ALS2CR8 (a.k.a. CARF, FLJ12675, FLJ21579, NYD-SP24, DKFZp667N246)
  Promoter: EF1a
  Cloning method: Unknown
  Sequencing primers: 5′ GGGTGGAGACTGAAGTTAGGCCAG; 3′ CACATAGCGTAAAAGGAGCAACATAG
Terms and licenses: Academic/Nonprofit Terms; Industry Terms: Not Available to Industry
Depositor comments: NM_001282910,NM_001282911,ENST00000320443,ENST00000428585 . The transcription factor ORF portion of this plasmid was synthesized by Genewiz. Please test multiple small colonies in case of plasmid recombination. To make this collection available in a timely manner, a portion of this collection was not fully sequenced by Addgene. If an Addgene verified full plasmid sequence is not available, please contact us prior to placing an order to request the full sequence.
How to cite: TFORF1135 was a gift from Feng Zhang (Addgene plasmid # 143469 ; http://n2t.net/addgene:143469 ; RRID:Addgene_143469)
