[The description below was written by a language model from this plasmid's Addgene catalogue record and pLannotate feature annotations shown in this document.]
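Description:
TFORF1135 is a lentiviral mammalian expression plasmid built on the pLX_TRC317 backbone and carrying the human transcription factor CARF (also known as ALS2CR8), a calcium-responsive transcriptional activator that binds the CaRE1 element and mediates induction of BDNF exon III transcription. It belongs to a barcoded collection of transcription factor ORFs, each tagged with a unique 24-bp barcode so that the factor can be identified in pooled overexpression screens. The barcode is not annotated as a separate feature in the table, so its exact position is not stated. The synthesized ORF, roughly 2 kb, sits directly downstream of the strong constitutive EF-1α promoter and is followed by a WPRE, which enhances transcript stability and expression. The sequenced plasmid is about 10.3 kb, consistent with the stated backbone and insert sizes.

The viral framework has a third-generation layout. An RSV promoter drives a truncated HIV-1 5' LTR, followed by the Ψ packaging signal with a partial gag sequence, the RRE for Rev-dependent nuclear export, a cPPT/CTS, and a self-inactivating ΔU3 3' LTR with an SV40 polyadenylation signal beyond it. Within the proviral region, upstream of the EF-1α cassette, an SV40 early promoter drives puromycin N-acetyltransferase, so transduced cells can be selected with puromycin. In bacteria the plasmid is maintained at high copy through a ColE1/pUC-type origin with ampicillin resistance, and an f1 origin and residual lac, T7 and T3 elements remain from the cloning backbone. The depositor notes that the plasmid may recombine during propagation, a common concern with LTR-containing vectors. Typical uses are lentivirus production and stable CARF overexpression, individually or in pooled directed-differentiation screens.
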