Features (pLannotate 1.2.2; 31 found; start..end, strand, type, name):
      5..231     +  promoter       RSV promoter: Rous sarcoma virus enhancer/promoter
    232..412     +  LTR            5' LTR (truncated): truncated 5' long terminal repeat (LTR) from HIV-1
    459..584     +  misc_feature   HIV-1 Ψ: packaging signal of human immunodeficiency virus type 1
    568..931     +  CDS            HIV-1 gag (fragment): gag protein from human immunodeficiency virus 1; gag
   1077..1310    +  misc_feature   RRE: The Rev response element (RRE) of HIV-1 allows for Rev-dependent mRNA export from the nucleus to the cytoplasm.
   1687..1713    +  CDS            Rev (fragment): human immunodeficiency virus 1 (HIV-1) Rev protein; rev; enhances nuclear export of unspliced and incompletely spliced viral mRNAs
   1720..1743    +  promoter       SV40 promoter (fragment): SV40 early promoter
   1744..1815    +  promoter       SV40 promoter (fragment): SV40 enhancer and early promoter
   1839..1974    +  rep_origin     SV40 ori: SV40 origin of replication
   2020..2616    +  CDS            PuroR (fragment): puromycin N-acetyltransferase; pac from Streptomyces; confers resistance to puromycin
   2665..2782    +  misc_feature   cPPT/CTS: central polypurine tract and central termination sequence of HIV-1
   2847..2913    +  CDS            small t antigen (fragment): SV40 (simian virus 40) small t antigen
   2920..4098    +  promoter       EF-1α promoter: strong constitutive promoter for human elongation factor EF-1α
   4115..6061    +  CDS            CARF (fragment): CARTF_HUMAN - Also known as ALS2CR8. Experimental evidence at protein level: Swiss-Prot protein existence level 1. Acts as a transcriptional activator that mediates the calcium- and neuron-selective induction of BDNF exon III transcription. Binds to the consensus calcium-response element CaRE1 5'-CTATTTCGAG-3' sequence. From Homo sapiens (Human).
   6077..6130    +  promoter       U6 promoter (fragment): RNA polymerase III promoter for human U6 snRNA
   6172..6760    +  misc_feature   WPRE: woodchuck hepatitis virus posttranscriptional regulatory element
   6811..6830    +  misc_feature   cPPT/CTS (fragment): central polypurine tract and central termination sequence of HIV-1
   6832..7065    +  LTR            3' LTR (ΔU3): self-inactivating 3' long terminal repeat (LTR) from HIV-1
   7143..7264    +  polyA_signal   SV40 poly(A) signal: SV40 polyadenylation signal
   7304..7439    +  rep_origin     SV40 ori: SV40 origin of replication
   7460..7478    -  promoter       T7 promoter: promoter for bacteriophage T7 RNA polymerase
   7486..7641    +  CDS            lacZα (fragment): LacZα fragment of β-galactosidase; lacZ fragment
   7646..8074    +  rep_origin     f1 ori (sequence partly withheld): f1 bacteriophage origin of replication; arrow indicates direction of (+) strand synthesis
   8127..8231    +  promoter       AmpR promoter: bla
   8232..9092    +  CDS            AmpR: β-lactamase; bla; confers resistance to ampicillin, carbenicillin, and related antibiotics
   9263..9851    +  rep_origin     ori: high-copy-number ColE1/pMB1/pBR322/pUC origin of replication
  10034..10126   +  CDS            lacI (fragment): lac repressor; lacI; The lac repressor binds to the lac operator to inhibit transcription in E. coli. This inhibition can be relieved by adding lactose or isopropyl-β-D-thiogalactopyranoside (IPTG).
  10139..10160   +  protein_bind   CAP binding site: CAP binding activates transcription in the presence of cAMP. E. coli catabolite activator protein
  10175..10205   +  promoter       lac promoter: promoter for the E. coli lac operon
  10213..10229   +  protein_bind   lac operator: The lac repressor binds to the lac operator to inhibit transcription in E. coli. This inhibition can be relieved by adding lactose or isopropyl-β-D-thiogalactopyranoside (IPTG). lac repressor encoded by lacI
  10274..10292   +  promoter       T3 promoter: promoter for bacteriophage T3 RNA polymerase
>Addgene plasmid #143469 | TFORF1135 | addgene full sequence | sequence record 397881 | Addgene NGS Result
TTAATGTAGTCTTATGCAATACTCTTGTAGTCTTGCAACATGGTAACGATGAGTTAGCAACATGCCTTAC
AAGGAGAGAAAAAGCACCGTGCATGCCGATTGGTGGAAGTAAGGTGGTACGATCGTGCCTTATTAGGAAG
GCAACAGACGGGTCTGACATGGATTGGACGAACCACTGAATTGCCGCATTGCAGAGATATTGTATTTAAG
TGCCTAGCTCGATACATAAACGGGTCTCTCTGGTTAGACCAGATCTGAGCCTGGGAGCTCTCTGGCTAAC
TAGGGAACCCACTGCTTAAGCCTCAATAAAGCTTGCCTTGAGTGCTTCAAGTAGTGTGTGCCCGTCTGTT
GTGTGACTCTGGTAACTAGAGATCCCTCAGACCCTTTTAGTCAGTGTGGAAAATCTCTAGCAGTGGCGCC
CGAACAGGGACTTGAAAGCGAAAGGGAAACCAGAGGAGCTCTCTCGACGCAGGACTCGGCTTGCTGAAGC
GCGCACGGCAAGAGGCGAGGGGCGGCGACTGGTGAGTACGCCAAAAATTTTGACTAGCGGAGGCTAGAAG
GAGAGAGATGGGTGCGAGAGCGTCAGTATTAAGCGGGGGAGAATTAGATCGCGATGGGAAAAAATTCGGT
TAAGGCCAGGGGGAAAGAAAAAATATAAATTAAAACATATAGTATGGGCAAGCAGGGAGCTAGAACGATT
CGCAGTTAATCCTGGCCTGTTAGAAACATCAGAAGGCTGTAGACAAATACTGGGACAGCTACAACCATCC
CTTCAGACAGGATCAGAAGAACTTAGATCATTATATAATACAGTAGCAACCCTCTATTGTGTGCATCAAA
GGATAGAGATAAAAGACACCAAGGAAGCTTTAGACAAGATAGAGGAAGAGCAAAACAAAAGTAAGACCAC
CGCACAGCAAGCGGCCGCTGATCTTCAGACCTGGAGGAGGAGATATGAGGGACAATTGGAGAAGTGAATT
ATATAAATATAAAGTAGTAAAAATTGAACCATTAGGAGTAGCACCCACCAAGGCAAAGAGAAGAGTGGTG
CAGAGAGAAAAAAGAGCAGTGGGAATAGGAGCTTTGTTCCTTGGGTTCTTGGGAGCAGCAGGAAGCACTA
TGGGCGCAGCGTCAATGACGCTGACGGTACAGGCCAGACAATTATTGTCTGGTATAGTGCAGCAGCAGAA
CAATTTGCTGAGGGCTATTGAGGCGCAACAGCATCTGTTGCAACTCACAGTCTGGGGCATCAAGCAGCTC
CAGGCAAGAATCCTGGCTGTGGAAAGATACCTAAAGGATCAACAGCTCCTGGGGATTTGGGGTTGCTCTG
GAAAACTCATTTGCACCACTGCTGTGCCTTGGAATGCTAGTTGGAGTAATAAATCTCTGGAACAGATTTG
GAATCACACGACCTGGATGGAGTGGGACAGAGAAATTAACAATTACACAAGCTTAATACACTCCTTAATT
GAAGAATCGCAAAACCAGCAAGAAAAGAATGAACAAGAATTATTGGAATTAGATAAATGGGCAAGTTTGT
GGAATTGGTTTAACATAACAAATTGGCTGTGGTATATAAAATTATTCATAATGATAGTAGGAGGCTTGGT
AGGTTTAAGAATAGTTTTTGCTGTACTTTCTATAGTGAATAGAGTTAGGCAGGGATATTCACCATTATCG
TTTCAGACCCACCTCCCAACCCCGAGGGGACCCATGCATTGCATCTCAATTAGTCAGCAACCAGGTGTGG
AAAGTCCCCAGGCTCCCCAGCAGGCAGAAGTATGCAAAGCATGCGTCTCAATTAGTCAGCAACCATAGTC
CCGCCCCTAACTCCGCCCATCCCGCCCCTAACTCCGCCCAGTTCCGCCCATTCTCCGCCCCATGGCTGAC
TAATTTTTTTTATTTATGCAGAGGCCGAGGCCGCCTCGGCCTCTGAGCTATTCCAGAAGTAGTGAGGAGG
CTTTTTTGGAGGCCTAGGCTTTTGCAAAAAGCTTTCTAGAGGTACCACCGGAGCTTACCATGACCGAGTA
CAAGCCCACGGTGCGCCTCGCCACCCGCGACGACGTCCCCAGGGCCGTACGCACCCTCGCCGCCGCGTTC
GCCGACTACCCCGCCACGCGCCACACCGTCGATCCGGACCGCCACATCGAGCGGGTCACCGAGCTGCAAG
AACTCTTCCTCACGCGCGTCGGGCTCGACATCGGCAAGGTGTGGGTCGCGGACGACGGCGCCGCCGTGGC
GGTCTGGACCACGCCGGAGAGCGTCGAAGCGGGGGCGGTGTTCGCCGAGATCGGCCCGCGCATGGCCGAG
TTGAGCGGTTCCCGGCTGGCCGCGCAGCAACAGATGGAAGGCCTCCTGGCGCCGCACCGGCCCAAGGAGC
CCGCGTGGTTCCTGGCCACCGTCGGCGTCTCGCCCGACCACCAGGGCAAGGGTCTGGGCAGCGCCGTCGT
GCTCCCCGGAGTGGAGGCGGCCGAGCGCGCCGGGGTGCCCGCCTTCCTGGAGACCTCCGCGCCCCGCAAC
CTCCCCTTCTACGAGCGGCTCGGCTTCACCGTCACCGCCGACGTCGAGGTGCCCGAAGGACCGCGCACCT
GGTGCATGACCCGCAAGCCCGGTGCCAGTTAACGAATTCTAGATCTTGAGACAAATGGCAGTATTCATCC
ACAATTTTAAAAGAAAAGGGGGGATTGGGGGGTACAGTGCAGGGGAAAGAATAGTAGACATAATAGCAAC
AGACATACAAACTAAAGAATTACAAAAACAAATTACAAAAATTCAAAATTTTCGGGTTTATTACAGGGAC
AGCAGAGATCCACTTTGGCGCCGGCTCGAGGCCTGCAGGTGCAAAGATGGATAAAGTTTTAAACAGAGAG
GAATCTTTGCAGCTAATGGACCTTCTAGGTCTTGAAAGGAGTGGGAATTGGCTCCGGTGCCCGTCAGTGG
GCAGAGCGCACATCGCCCACAGTCCCCGAGAAGTTGGGGGGAGGGGTCGGCAATTGAACCGGTGCCTAGA
GAAGGTGGCGCGGGGTAAACTGGGAAAGTGATGTCGTGTACTGGCTCCGCCTTTTTCCCGAGGGTGGGGG
AGAACCGTATATAAGTGCAGTAGTCGCCGTGAACGTTCTTTTTCGCAACGGGTTTGCCGCCAGAACACAG
GTAAGTGCCGTGTGTGGTTCCCGCGGGCCTGGCCTCTTTACGGGTTATGGCCCTTGCGTGCCTTGAATTA
CTTCCACCTGGCTGCAGTACGTGATTCTTGATCCCGAGCTTCGGGTTGGAAGTGGGTGGGAGAGTTCGAG
GCCTTGCGCTTAAGGAGCCCCTTCGCCTCGTGCTTGAGTTGAGGCCTGGCCTGGGCGCTGGGGCCGCCGC
GTGCGAATCTGGTGGCACCTTCGCGCCTGTCTCGCTGCTTTCGATAAGTCTCTAGCCATTTAAAATTTTT
GATGACCTGCTGCGACGCTTTTTTTCTGGCAAGATAGTCTTGTAAATGCGGGCCAAGATCTGCACACTGG
TATTTCGGTTTTTGGGGCCGCGGGCGGCGACGGGGCCCGTGCGTCCCAGCGCACATGTTCGGCGAGGCGG
GGCCTGCGAGCGCGGCCACCGAGAATCGGACGGGGGTAGTCTCAAGCTGGCCGGCCTGCTCTGGTGCCTG
GCCTCGCGCCGCCGTGTATCGCCCCGCCCTGGGCGGCAAGGCTGGCCCGGTCGGCACCAGTTGCGTGAGC
GGAAAGATGGCCGCTTCCCGGCCCTGCTGCAGGGAGCTCAAAATGGAGGACGCGGCGCTCGGGAGAGCGG
GCGGGTGAGTCACCCACACAAAGGAAAAGGGCCTTTCCGTCCTCAGCCGTCGCTTCATGTGACTCCACGG
AGTACCGGGCGCCGTCCAGGCACCTCGATTAGTTCTCGAGCTTTTGGAGTACGTCGTCTTTAGGTTGGGG
GGAGGGGTTTTATGCGATGGAGTTTCCCCACACTGAGTGGGTGGAGACTGAAGTTAGGCCAGCTTGGCAC
TTGATGTAATTCTCCTTGGAATTTGCCCTTTTTGAGTTTGGATCTTGGTTCATTCTCAAGCCTCAGACAG
TGGTTCAAAGTTTTTTTCTTCCATTTCAGGTGTCGTGAGGCTAGCACCGCCACCATGGAACAATCTAATG
ATTCATTAAGAGTCAACCATAATGACGGTGAAGAGTCAAAAACCAGTGCTCAAGTATTTGAGATGATCGT
TGCCAGCCCAACAGAAAATGGACAGGTACTTCGTGTAATTCCACCTACCCAGACAGGAATGGCACAAGTG
ATTATACCTCAGGGGCAACTTGTGGATGTGAATAGTCCTCGGGATGTCCCTGAAGAGAAACCCAGTAACA
GAAACTTACCAACTGTAAGAGTGGATACTCTAGCAGACAATACCAGCAATTACATTCTTCATCCTCAAAC
ATCCTTCCCATTGCCCAAAAAGTCAGTGACCGGAATGCTGGAAGAACCCCTTCTGGGGCCTCTTCAGCCA
CTTTCTTCTAATACACCTATATGGGCCTGCCGTCTTAGGAGCTGTGAGAAAATTGGAGATTCATACCGTG
GCTACTGTGTAAGTGAGACTGAATTAGAAAGTGTCCTAACATTTCACAAGCAGCAAACACAGAGTGTTTG
GGGGACCCGTCAGTCTCCAAGCCCAGCCAAGCCTGCTACACGCTTGATGTGGAAATCCCAGTATGTTCCA
TATGATGGAATCCCATTTGTTAATGCAGGGAGTAGAGCTGTGGTAATGGAGTGTCAGTATGGGCCAAGAA
GAAAAGGTTTCCAGTTAAAAAAAGTCAGTGAGCAGGAAAGCAGGTCTTGTCAGCTCTACAAAGCCACTTG
TCCAGCTCGGATTTACATTAAAAAGGTACAGAAGTTTCCTGAATATAGAGTTCCTACAGACCCCAAAATT
GACAAGAAAATTATCAGAATGGAGCAGGAGAAAGCTTTTAACATGCTAAAGAAGAACTTGGTAGATGCTG
GTGGTGTTCTTAGGTGGTATGTACAGTTACCTACACAGCAAGCTCATCAGTATCATGAATTAGAGACTCC
CTGCCTCACTTTGTCACCTTCTCCTTTTCCTGTGTCTTCTCTTGAAGAAGAGGAAACTGCAGTTAGAGAT
GAGAATTGTGCATTACCCTCACGTTTACATCCTCAAGTAGCACATAAGATTCAAGAATTAGTATCACAGG
GAATAGAACAAGTGTATGCAGTAAGGAAACAGCTAAGAAAATTTGTGGAAAGGGAACTGTTCAAACCCGA
TGAGGTACCTGAAAGACATAATTTATCTTTTTTTCCAACTGTAAATGATATAAAAAATCACATCCATGAG
GTACAGAAATCCTTGAGAAATGGAGATACGGTATATAACTCAGAGATTATTCCAGCAACGCTTCAATGGA
CTACAGACAGTGGGAATATTCTCAAAGAGACCATGACAGTTACATTTGCAGAAGGAAATTCACCAGGAGA
ATCAATTACCACCAAAGTGGAAACAAATCAGACCAGGGGTTCTTTGTCTCCTGAGCCAACCCACTTGCTC
TCCTCACTCTCCTCATTTCAGCCCAAAATATTTACACAACTACAGGGTTTGCAGTTACAACCAAGGTACA
CCTCTCCTGATGAATCACCAGCTGTGGTATCAGTAAATAACCAGCCGTCCTCTAGTCCTTCAGGACTTCT
GGATACAATAGGAAGTGCTGTAATGAATAATAATTCTCTACTGCTTGGTCAAAGTCATAGCCTTCAAAGA
GATACATGCTTAACCCAAAACAATAGTACTGCCTCCACCATGGGTAACCTTCCAGAACCAGATCAAAATC
TAGTTGCAATGGACGAGCTGGTAGAAGTTGGAGATGTTGAGGATACAGGGAATCTGGAAGGAACTGTTCA
TCGGATTCTGTTGGGAGATGTGCAGACTATTCCAATACAGATTATAGACAACCACTCAGCTCTTATTGAA
GAAAATCCAGAAAGTACCATTTCTGTGAGCCAAGTTAAACAAGAACCCAAAGAACCAGCATTGTCTATGG
AAGCAAAAAAAACTGTGGACTATAAGAAATTATCTGCTACATAGTAATGAACTAGTCCGTAACTTGAAAG
TATTTCGATTTCTTGGCTTTATATATCTTGTGGAAAGGACGATTCGAAGTGGCAGCTATTATGGTTACGC
GTTAAGTCGACAATCAACCTCTGGATTACAAAATTTGTGAAAGATTGACTGGTATTCTTAACTATGTTGC
TCCTTTTACGCTATGTGGATACGCTGCTTTAATGCCTTTGTATCATGCTATTGCTTCCCGTATGGCTTTC
ATTTTCTCCTCCTTGTATAAATCCTGGTTGCTGTCTCTTTATGAGGAGTTGTGGCCCGTTGTCAGGCAAC
GTGGCGTGGTGTGCACTGTGTTTGCTGACGCAACCCCCACTGGTTGGGGCATTGCCACCACCTGTCAGCT
CCTTTCCGGGACTTTCGCTTTCCCCCTCCCTATTGCCACGGCGGAACTCATCGCCGCCTGCCTTGCCCGC
TGCTGGACAGGGGCTCGGCTGTTGGGCACTGACAATTCCGTGGTGTTGTCGGGGAAATCATCGTCCTTTC
CTTGGCTGCTCGCCTGTGTTGCCACCTGGATTCTGCGCGGGACGTCCTTCTGCTACGTCCCTTCGGCCCT
CAATCCAGCGGACCTTCCTTCCCGCGGCCTGCTGCCGGCTCTGCGGCCTCTTCCGCGTCTTCGCCTTCGC
CCTCAGACGAGTCGGATCTCCCTTTGGGCCGCCTCCCCGCGTCGACTTTAAGACCAATGACTTACAAGGC
AGCTGTAGATCTTAGCCACTTTTTAAAAGAAAAGGGGGGACTGGAAGGGCTAATTCACTCCCAACGAAGA
CAAGATCTGCTTTTTGCTTGTACTGGGTCTCTCTGGTTAGACCAGATCTGAGCCTGGGAGCTCTCTGGCT
AACTAGGGAACCCACTGCTTAAGCCTCAATAAAGCTTGCCTTGAGTGCTTCAAGTAGTGTGTGCCCGTCT
GTTGTGTGACTCTGGTAACTAGAGATCCCTCAGACCCTTTTAGTCAGTGTGGAAAATCTCTAGCAGTACG
TATAGTAGTTCATGTCATCTTATTATTCAGTATTTATAACTTGCAAAGAAATGAATATCAGAGAGTGAGA
GGAACTTGTTTATTGCAGCTTATAATGGTTACAAATAAAGCAATAGCATCACAAATTTCACAAATAAAGC
ATTTTTTTCACTGCATTCTAGTTGTGGTTTGTCCAAACTCATCAATGTATCTTATCATGTCTGGCTCTAG
CTATCCCGCCCCTAACTCCGCCCATCCCGCCCCTAACTCCGCCCAGTTCCGCCCATTCTCCGCCCCATGG
CTGACTAATTTTTTTTATTTATGCAGAGGCCGAGGCCGCCTCGGCCTCTGAGCTATTCCAGAAGTAGTGA
GGAGGCTTTTTTGGAGGCCTAGGGACGTACCCAATTCGCCCTATAGTGAGTCGTATTACGCGCGCTCACT
GGCCGTCGTTTTACAACGTCGTGACTGGGAAAACCCTGGCGTTACCCAACTTAATCGCCTTGCAGCACAT
CCCCCTTTCGCCAGCTGGCGTAATAGCGAAGAGGCCCGCACCGATCGCCCTTCCCAACAGTTGCGCAGCC
TGAATGGCGAATGGG
[124 nt withheld, positions 7646-7769]
C
[91 nt withheld, positions 7771-7861]
A
[49 nt withheld, positions 7863-7911]
CCTTTGACGTTGGAGTCCACGTTCTTT
[37 nt withheld, positions 7939-7975]
ACCCTATCTCGGTCTATTCTTTTGATTTATAAGGGATTTTGCCGATTTCGGCCTATTGGTTAAAAAATGA
GCTGATTTAACAAAAATTTAACGCGAATTTTAACAAAATATTAACGCTTACAATTTAGGTGGCACTTTTC
GGGGAAATGTGCGCGGAACCCCTATTTGTTTATTTTTCTAAATACATTCAAATATGTATCCGCTCATGAG
ACAATAACCCTGATAAATGCTTCAATAATATTGAAAAAGGAAGAGTATGAGTATTCAACATTTCCGTGTC
GCCCTTATTCCCTTTTTTGCGGCATTTTGCCTTCCTGTTTTTGCTCACCCAGAAACGCTGGTGAAAGTAA
AAGATGCTGAAGATCAGTTGGGTGCACGAGTGGGTTACATCGAACTGGATCTCAACAGCGGTAAGATCCT
TGAGAGTTTTCGCCCCGAAGAACGTTTTCCAATGATGAGCACTTTTAAAGTTCTGCTATGTGGCGCGGTA
TTATCCCGTATTGACGCCGGGCAAGAGCAACTCGGTCGCCGCATACACTATTCTCAGAATGACTTGGTTG
AGTACTCACCAGTCACAGAAAAGCATCTTACGGATGGCATGACAGTAAGAGAATTATGCAGTGCTGCCAT
AACCATGAGTGATAACACTGCGGCCAACTTACTTCTGACAACGATCGGAGGACCGAAGGAGCTAACCGCT
TTTTTGCACAACATGGGGGATCATGTAACTCGCCTTGATCGTTGGGAACCGGAGCTGAATGAAGCCATAC
CAAACGACGAGCGTGACACCACGATGCCTGTAGCAATGGCAACAACGTTGCGCAAACTATTAACTGGCGA
ACTACTTACTCTAGCTTCCCGGCAACAATTAATAGACTGGATGGAGGCGGATAAAGTTGCAGGACCACTT
CTGCGCTCGGCCCTTCCGGCTGGCTGGTTTATTGCTGATAAATCTGGAGCCGGTGAGCGTGGGTCTCGCG
GTATCATTGCAGCACTGGGGCCAGATGGTAAGCCCTCCCGTATCGTAGTTATCTACACGACGGGGAGTCA
GGCAACTATGGATGAACGAAATAGACAGATCGCTGAGATAGGTGCCTCACTGATTAAGCATTGGTAACTG
TCAGACCAAGTTTACTCATATATACTTTAGATTGATTTAAAACTTCATTTTTAATTTAAAAGGATCTAGG
TGAAGATCCTTTTTGATAATCTCATGACCAAAATCCCTTAACGTGAGTTTTCGTTCCACTGAGCGTCAGA
CCCCGTAGAAAAGATCAAAGGATCTTCTTGAGATCCTTTTTTTCTGCGCGTAATCTGCTGCTTGCAAACA
AAAAAACCACCGCTACCAGCGGTGGTTTGTTTGCCGGATCAAGAGCTACCAACTCTTTTTCCGAAGGTAA
CTGGCTTCAGCAGAGCGCAGATACCAAATACTGTTCTTCTAGTGTAGCCGTAGTTAGGCCACCACTTCAA
GAACTCTGTAGCACCGCCTACATACCTCGCTCTGCTAATCCTGTTACCAGTGGCTGCTGCCAGTGGCGAT
AAGTCGTGTCTTACCGGGTTGGACTCAAGACGATAGTTACCGGATAAGGCGCAGCGGTCGGGCTGAACGG
GGGGTTCGTGCACACAGCCCAGCTTGGAGCGAACGACCTACACCGAACTGAGATACCTACAGCGTGAGCT
ATGAGAAAGCGCCACGCTTCCCGAAGGGAGAAAGGCGGACAGGTATCCGGTAAGCGGCAGGGTCGGAACA
GGAGAGCGCACGAGGGAGCTTCCAGGGGGAAACGCCTGGTATCTTTATAGTCCTGTCGGGTTTCGCCACC
TCTGACTTGAGCGTCGATTTTTGTGATGCTCGTCAGGGGGGCGGAGCCTATGGAAAAACGCCAGCAACGC
GGCCTTTTTACGGTTCCTGGCCTTTTGCTGGCCTTTTGCTCACATGTTCTTTCCTGCGTTATCCCCTGAT
TCTGTGGATAACCGTATTACCGCCTTTGAGTGAGCTGATACCGCTCGCCGCAGCCGAACGACCGAGCGCA
GCGAGTCAGTGAGCGAGGAAGCGGAAGAGCGCCCAATACGCAAACCGCCTCTCCCCGCGCGTTGGCCGAT
TCATTAATGCAGCTGGCACGACAGGTTTCCCGACTGGAAAGCGGGCAGTGAGCGCAACGCAATTAATGTG
AGTTAGCTCACTCATTAGGCACCCCAGGCTTTACACTTTATGCTTCCGGCTCGTATGTTGTGTGGAATTG
TGAGCGGATAACAATTTCACACAGGAAACAGCTATGACCATGATTACGCCAAGCGCGCAATTAACCCTCA
CTAAAGGGAACAAAAGCTGGAGCTGCAAGC
