>Addgene plasmid #143469 | TFORF1135 | depositor partial sequence | sequence record 282546 | Insert
ACCGCCACCATGGAACAATCTAATGATTCATTAAGAGTCAACCATAATGACGGTGAAGAGTCAAAAACCA
GTGCTCAAGTATTTGAGATGATCGTTGCCAGCCCAACAGAAAATGGACAGGTACTTCGTGTAATTCCACC
TACCCAGACAGGAATGGCACAAGTGATTATACCTCAGGGGCAACTTGTGGATGTGAATAGTCCTCGGGAT
GTCCCTGAAGAGAAACCCAGTAACAGAAACTTACCAACTGTAAGAGTGGATACTCTAGCAGACAATACCA
GCAATTACATTCTTCATCCTCAAACATCCTTCCCATTGCCCAAAAAGTCAGTGACCGGAATGCTGGAAGA
ACCCCTTCTGGGGCCTCTTCAGCCACTTTCTTCTAATACACCTATATGGGCCTGCCGTCTTAGGAGCTGT
GAGAAAATTGGAGATTCATACCGTGGCTACTGTGTAAGTGAGACTGAATTAGAAAGTGTCCTAACATTTC
ACAAGCAGCAAACACAGAGTGTTTGGGGGACCCGTCAGTCTCCAAGCCCAGCCAAGCCTGCTACACGCTT
GATGTGGAAATCCCAGTATGTTCCATATGATGGAATCCCATTTGTTAATGCAGGGAGTAGAGCTGTGGTA
ATGGAGTGTCAGTATGGGCCAAGAAGAAAAGGTTTCCAGTTAAAAAAAGTCAGTGAGCAGGAAAGCAGGT
CTTGTCAGCTCTACAAAGCCACTTGTCCAGCTCGGATTTACATTAAAAAGGTACAGAAGTTTCCTGAATA
TAGAGTTCCTACAGACCCCAAAATTGACAAGAAAATTATCAGAATGGAGCAGGAGAAAGCTTTTAACATG
CTAAAGAAGAACTTGGTAGATGCTGGTGGTGTTCTTAGGTGGTATGTACAGTTACCTACACAGCAAGCTC
ATCAGTATCATGAATTAGAGACTCCCTGCCTCACTTTGTCACCTTCTCCTTTTCCTGTGTCTTCTCTTGA
AGAAGAGGAAACTGCAGTTAGAGATGAGAATTGTGCATTACCCTCACGTTTACATCCTCAAGTAGCACAT
AAGATTCAAGAATTAGTATCACAGGGAATAGAACAAGTGTATGCAGTAAGGAAACAGCTAAGAAAATTTG
TGGAAAGGGAACTGTTCAAACCCGATGAGGTACCTGAAAGACATAATTTATCTTTTTTTCCAACTGTAAA
TGATATAAAAAATCACATCCATGAGGTACAGAAATCCTTGAGAAATGGAGATACGGTATATAACTCAGAG
ATTATTCCAGCAACGCTTCAATGGACTACAGACAGTGGGAATATTCTCAAAGAGACCATGACAGTTACAT
TTGCAGAAGGAAATTCACCAGGAGAATCAATTACCACCAAAGTGGAAACAAATCAGACCAGGGGTTCTTT
GTCTCCTGAGCCAACCCACTTGCTCTCCTCACTCTCCTCATTTCAGCCCAAAATATTTACACAACTACAG
GGTTTGCAGTTACAACCAAGGTACACCTCTCCTGATGAATCACCAGCTGTGGTATCAGTAAATAACCAGC
CGTCCTCTAGTCCTTCAGGACTTCTGGATACAATAGGAAGTGCTGTAATGAATAATAATTCTCTACTGCT
TGGTCAAAGTCATAGCCTTCAAAGAGATACATGCTTAACCCAAAACAATAGTACTGCCTCCACCATGGGT
AACCTTCCAGAACCAGATCAAAATCTAGTTGCAATGGACGAGCTGGTAGAAGTTGGAGATGTTGAGGATA
CAGGGAATCTGGAAGGAACTGTTCATCGGATTCTGTTGGGAGATGTGCAGACTATTCCAATACAGATTAT
AGACAACCACTCAGCTCTTATTGAAGAAAATCCAGAAAGTACCATTTCTGTGAGCCAAGTTAAACAAGAA
CCCAAAGAACCAGCATTGTCTATGGAAGCAAAAAAAACTGTGGACTATAAGAAATTATCTGCTACATAGT
AATGAACTAGTCCGTAACTTGAAAGTATTTCGATTTCTTGGCTTTATATATCTTGTGGAAAGGACGATTC
GAAGTGGCAGCTATTATGGTT
