>Addgene plasmid #143469 | TFORF1135 | depositor partial sequence | sequence record 282547 | Barcode
TTCGAAGTGGCAGCTATTATGGTT
